Addgene plasmid #45891: pCR2.1-SNORD116-3
Depositing lab: Stefan Stamm. Depositing organization: University of Kentucky. Publication: Molecular characterization of a patient presumed to have prader-willi syndrome. Falaleeva M, Sulsona CR, Zielke HR, Currey KM, de la Grange P, Aslanzadeh V, Driscoll DJ, Stamm S. Clin Med Insights Case Rep. 2013 May 5;6:79-86. doi: 10.4137/CCRep.S11510. Print 2013. PubMed 23700380.
Backbone
  Vector backbone: pCR2.1
  Backbone manufacturer: Invitrogene
  Vector type: Unspecified
Growth in bacteria
  Bacterial resistance: Ampicillin, 100 μg/mL
  Growth temperature: 37°C
  Growth strain: XL1 Blue
  Copy number: High Copy
Gene/Insert
  Gene/Insert name: SNORD115 with 80nt from intron sequence but without flanking exons (alt name: HBII-85)
  Species: H. sapiens (human)
  Insert size (bp): 177
  GenBank ID: Entrez Gene: 100033415
  Entrez Gene: SNORD116-3 (a.k.a. HBII-85-3)
  Cloning method: TOPO Cloning
  Sequencing primers: 5′ GCCCTTTACCCGTGAACCAC; 3′ GCCCTTCAGCCTATGATG
Terms and licenses: Academic/Nonprofit Terms; Industry Terms: Not Available to Industry
How to cite: pCR2.1-SNORD116-3 was a gift from Stefan Stamm (Addgene plasmid # 45891 ; http://n2t.net/addgene:45891 ; RRID:Addgene_45891)
