[The description below was written by a language model from this plasmid's Addgene catalogue record.]
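Description:
pCR2.1-SNORD116-3 is a small bacterial cloning plasmid built on the commercial pCR2.1 TOPO backbone, a vector designed for direct topoisomerase-mediated capture of PCR products. It is maintained in E. coli at high copy number under ampicillin selection. The record lists the vector type as unspecified and provides no feature table, so other backbone elements (origins, additional markers, flanking promoters or primer sites) are not documented here. No promoter intended to drive expression of the insert in mammalian cells is stated.

The insert is a 177 bp human genomic fragment carrying a C/D box small nucleolar RNA together with about 80 nt of its surrounding intronic sequence, but without the flanking exons of the host gene. The record is internally inconsistent about its identity. The plasmid name, the alternative name HBII-85 and the linked gene entry all point to SNORD116-3 (HBII-85-3), whereas the insert name field reads SNORD115, which is a different snoRNA family from the same region. The weight of the fields suggests SNORD116-3, but the sequence should be checked to confirm this. SNORD116 copies are intron-encoded snoRNAs in the imprinted 15q11-q13 region, and loss of their expression is implicated in Prader-Willi syndrome, which matches the associated publication on the molecular characterisation of a patient presumed to have that disorder.

The record does not state a specific use. Because the flanking exons are absent, the fragment is not arranged as a splicing-dependent snoRNA expression minigene. It is more plausibly a cloned reference copy of the snoRNA locus, suitable as a sequence-verified template for subcloning, for PCR, or for generating probes or standards for detecting SNORD116 expression.
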