>Addgene plasmid #45891 | pCR2.1-SNORD116-3 | depositor partial sequence | sequence record 64411 | backbone sequence
AGCGCCCAATACGCAAACCGCCTCTCCCCGCGCGTTGGCCGATTCATTAATGCAGCTGGCACGACAGGTT
TCCCGACTGGAAAGCGGGCAGTGAGCGCAACGCAATTAATGTGAGTTAGCTCACTCATTAGGCACCCCAG
GCTTTACACTTTATGCTTCCGGCTCGTATGTTGTGTGGAATTGTGAGCGGATAACAATTTCACACAGGAA
ACAGCTATGACCATGATTACGCCAAGCTTGGTACCGAGCTCGGATCCACTAGTAACGGCCGCCAGTGTGC
TGGAATTCGGCTTAAGCCGAATTCTGCAGATATCCATCACACTGGCGGCCGCTCGAGCATGCATCTAGAG
GGCCCAATTCGCCCTATAGTGAGTCGTATTACAATTCACTGGCCGTCGTTTTACAACGTCGTGACTGGGA
AAACCCTGGCGTTACCCAACTTAATCGCCTTGCAGCACATCCCCCTTTCGCCAGCTGGCGTAATAGCGAA
GAGGCCCGCACCGATCGCCCTTCCCAACAGTTGCGCAGCCTGAATGGCGAATGG
[124 nt withheld, positions 545-668]
C
[91 nt withheld, positions 670-760]
A
[49 nt withheld, positions 762-810]
CCTTTGACGTTGGAGTCCACGTTCTTT
[37 nt withheld, positions 838-874]
ACCCTATCTCGGTCTATTCTTTTGATTTATAAGGGATTTTGCCGATTTCGGCCTATTGGTTAAAAAATGA
GCTGATTTAACAAAAATTTAACGCGAATTTTAACAAAATTCAGGGCGCAAGGGCTGCTAAAGGAAGCGGA
ACACGTAGAAAGCCAGTCCGCAGAAACGGTGCTGACCCCGGATGAATGTCAGCTACTGGGCTATCTGGAC
AAGGGAAAACGCAAGCGCAAAGAGAAAGCAGGTAGCTTGCAGTGGGCTTACATGGCGATAGCTAGACTGG
GCGGTTTTATGGACAGCAAGCGAACCGGAATTGCCAGCTGGGGCGCCCTCTGGTAAGGTTGGGAAGCCCT
GCAAAGTAAACTGGATGGCTTTCTTGCCGCCAAGGATCTGATGGCGCAGGGGATCAAGATCTGATCAAGA
GACAGGATGAGGATCGTTTCGCATGATTGAACAAGATGGATTGCACGCAGGTTCTCCGGCCGCTTGGGTG
GAGAGGCTATTCGGCTATGACTGGGCACAACAGACAATCGGCTGCTCTGATGCCGCCGTGTTCCGGCTGT
CAGCGCAGGGGCGCCCGGTTCTTTTTGTCAAGACCGACCTGTCCGGTGCCCTGAATGAACTGCAGGACGA
GGCAGCGCGGCTATCGTGGCTGGCCACGACGGGCGTTCCTTGCGCAGCTGTGCTCGACGTTGTCACTGAA
GCGGGAAGGGACTGGCTGCTATTGGGCGAAGTGCCGGGGCAGGATCTCCTGTCATCCCACCTTGCTCCTG
CCGAGAAAGTATCCATCATGGCTGATGCAATGCGGCGGCTGCATACGCTTGATCCGGCTACCTGCCCATT
CGACCACCAAGCGAAACATCGCATCGAGCGAGCACGTACTCGGATGGAAGCCGGTCTTGTCGATCAGGAT
GATCTGGACGAAGAGCATCAGGGGCTCGCGCCAGCCGAACTGTTCGCCAGGCTCAAGGCGCGCATGCCCG
ACGGCGAGGATCTCGTCGTGACCCATGGCGATGCCTGCTTGCCGAATATCATGGTGGAAAATGGCCGCTT
TTCTGGATTCATCGACTGTGGCCGGCTGGGTGTGGCGGACCGCTATCAGGACATAGCGTTGGCTACCCGT
GATATTGCTGAAGAGCTTGGCGGCGAATGGGCTGACCGCTTCCTCGTGCTTTACGGTATCGCCGCTCCCG
ATTCGCAGCGCATCGCCTTCTATCGCCTTCTTGACGAGTTCTTCTGAATTGAAAAAGGAAGAGTATGAGT
ATTCAACATTTCCGTGTCGCCCTTATTCCCTTTTTTGCGGCATTTTGCCTTCCTGTTTTTGCTCACCCAG
AAACGCTGGTGAAAGTAAAAGATGCTGAAGATCAGTTGGGTGCACGAGTGGGTTACATCGAACTGGATCT
CAACAGCGGTAAGATCCTTGAGAGTTTTCGCCCCGAAGAACGTTTTCCAATGATGAGCACTTTTAAAGTT
CTGCTATGTGGCGCGGTATTATCCCGTATTGACGCCGGGCAAGAGCAACTCGGTCGCCGCATACACTATT
CTCAGAATGACTTGGTTGAGTACTCACCAGTCACAGAAAAGCATCTTACGGATGGCATGACAGTAAGAGA
ATTATGCAGTGCTGCCATAACCATGAGTGATAACACTGCGGCCAACTTACTTCTGACAACGATCGGAGGA
CCGAAGGAGCTAACCGCTTTTTTGCACAACATGGGGGATCATGTAACTCGCCTTGATCGTTGGGAACCGG
AGCTGAATGAAGCCATACCAAACGACGAGCGTGACACCACGATGCCTGTAGCAATGGCAACAACGTTGCG
CAAACTATTAACTGGCGAACTACTTACTCTAGCTTCCCGGCAACAATTAATAGACTGGATGGAGGCGGAT
AAAGTTGCAGGACCACTTCTGCGCTCGGCCCTTCCGGCTGGCTGGTTTATTGCTGATAAATCTGGAGCCG
GTGAGCGTGGGTCTCGCGGTATCATTGCAGCACTGGGGCCAGATGGTAAGCCCTCCCGTATCGTAGTTAT
CTACACGACGGGGAGTCAGGCAACTATGGATGAACGAAATAGACAGATCGCTGAGATAGGTGCCTCACTG
ATTAAGCATTGGTAACTGTCAGACCAAGTTTACTCATATATACTTTAGATTGATTTAAAACTTCATTTTT
AATTTAAAAGGATCTAGGTGAAGATCCTTTTTGATAATCTCATGACCAAAATCCCTTAACGTGAGTTTTC
GTTCCACTGAGCGTCAGACCCCGTAGAAAAGATCAAAGGATCTTCTTGAGATCCTTTTTTTCTGCGCGTA
ATCTGCTGCTTGCAAACAAAAAAACCACCGCTACCAGCGGTGGTTTGTTTGCCGGATCAAGAGCTACCAA
CTCTTTTTCCGAAGGTAACTGGCTTCAGCAGAGCGCAGATACCAAATACTGTTCTTCTAGTGTAGCCGTA
GTTAGGCCACCACTTCAAGAACTCTGTAGCACCGCCTACATACCTCGCTCTGCTAATCCTGTTACCAGTG
GCTGCTGCCAGTGGCGATAAGTCGTGTCTTACCGGGTTGGACTCAAGACGATAGTTACCGGATAAGGCGC
AGCGGTCGGGCTGAACGGGGGGTTCGTGCACACAGCCCAGCTTGGAGCGAACGACCTACACCGAACTGAG
ATACCTACAGCGTGAGCTATGAGAAAGCGCCACGCTTCCCGAAGGGAGAAAGGCGGACAGGTATCCGGTA
AGCGGCAGGGTCGGAACAGGAGAGCGCACGAGGGAGCTTCCAGGGGGAAACGCCTGGTATCTTTATAGTC
CTGTCGGGTTTCGCCACCTCTGACTTGAGCGTCGATTTTTGTGATGCTCGTCAGGGGGGCGGAGCCTATG
GAAAAACGCCAGCAACGCGGCCTTTTTACGGTTCCTGGCCTTTTGCTGGCCTTTTGCTCACATGTTCTTT
CCTGCGTTATCCCCTGATTCTGTGGATAACCGTATTACCGCCTTTGAGTGAGCTGATACCGCTCGCCGCA
GCCGAACGACCGAGCGCAGCGAGTCAGTGAGCGAGGAAGCGGAAG
