>Addgene plasmid #45891 | pCR2.1-SNORD116-3 | addgene partial sequence | sequence record 67770 | M13_pUC_fwd
CACTATAGGGCGAATTGGGCCCTCTAGATGCATGCTCGAGCGGCCGCCAGTGTGATGGATATCTGCAGAA
TTCGCCCTTTACCCGTGAACCACAATAAGCCAAAGTGGAGGCAATGTGCTGGACCTCAGTTCCGATGAGA
ACGACGGTATGAGTTCTCACTCATTTTGTTCAGCTTTTCCAAGGAATGTTTTTATGGGGGACTCATCATC
GATCCAAGCACATTCAAAGACGCAGGATGTTTGACATCATAGGCTGAAGGGCGAATTCCAGCACACTGGC
GGCCGTTACTAGTGGATCCGAGCTCGGTACCAAGCTTGATGCATAGCTTGAGTATTCTATAGTGTCACCT
AAATAGCTTGGCGTAATCATGGTCATAGCTGTTTCCTGTGTGAAATTGTTATCCGCTCACAATTCCACAC
AACATACGAGCCGGAAGCATAAAGTGTAAAGCCTGGGGTGCCTAATGAGTGAGCTAACTCACATTAATTG
CGTTGCGCTCACTGCCCGCTTTCCAGTCGGGAAACCTGTCGTGCCAGCTGCATTAATGAATCGGCCAACG
CGCGGGGAGAGGCGGTTTGCGTATTGGGCGCTCTTCCGCTTCCTCGCTCACTGACTCGCTGCGCTCGGTC
GTTCGGCTGCGGCGAGCGGTATCAGCTCACTCAAAGGCGGTAATACGGTTATCCACAGAAT
